Addgene plasmid #12133: pcDNA3.1 myc TSC1
Depositing lab: Cheryl Walker. Publication: Activity of TSC2 is inhibited by AKT-mediated phosphorylation and membrane partitioning. Cai SL, Tee AR, Short JD, Bergeron JM, Kim J, Shen J, Guo R, Johnson CL, Kiguchi K, Walker CL. J Cell Biol. 2006 Apr 24. 173(2):279-89. 10.1083/jcb.200507119 PubMed 16636147.
Backbone
  Vector backbone: pcDNA3.1A Myc-His
  Backbone manufacturer: Invitrogen
  Backbone size w/o insert (bp): 5500
  Vector type: Mammalian Expression
  Selectable markers: Neomycin (select with G418)
Growth in bacteria
  Bacterial resistance: Ampicillin, 100 μg/mL
  Growth temperature: 37°C
  Growth strain: DH5alpha
  Copy number: High Copy
Gene/Insert
  Gene/Insert name: TSC1
  Species: H. sapiens (human)
  Insert size (bp): 3500
  Entrez Gene: TSC1 (a.k.a. LAM, TSC)
  Tag / fusion protein: myc (C terminal on backbone); his (C terminal on backbone)
  Cloning method: Restriction Enzyme; 5′ cloning site KpnI (not destroyed); 3′ cloning site KpnI (not destroyed)
  Sequencing primers: 5′ T7; 3′ BGH reverse
Resource information
  A portion of this plasmid was derived from a plasmid made by: Jeff DeClue
Terms and licenses: Academic/Nonprofit Terms; Industry Terms: Not Available to Industry
Depositor comments: Please note that Addgene's sequencing results found a deletion of S1043 when compared to TSC1 reference sequences such as GenBank NP_001155898.1 (isoform 3) and NP_001155899.1 (isoform 4).
How to cite: pcDNA3.1 myc TSC1 was a gift from Cheryl Walker (Addgene plasmid # 12133 ; http://n2t.net/addgene:12133 ; RRID:Addgene_12133)
