[The description below was written by a language model from this plasmid's Addgene catalogue record.]
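Description:
pcDNA3.1 myc TSC1 is a mammalian expression plasmid built on the Invitrogen pcDNA3.1A Myc-His backbone (about 5.5 kb) and carrying a roughly 3.5 kb insert encoding human TSC1, the tuberous sclerosis complex 1 gene product (hamartin). The insert was introduced by restriction cloning into a KpnI site, which is retained at both ends, so the fragment is flanked by KpnI sites and can be excised with that single enzyme. The backbone supplies C-terminal myc and His tags, so the protein is intended to be expressed as a TSC1-myc-His fusion that can be detected or immunoprecipitated through the myc epitope and potentially purified through the histidine tag. The record does not explicitly list the promoter. The recommended sequencing primers (T7 forward and BGH reverse) are consistent with the standard pcDNA3.1 expression cassette, in which a strong viral promoter drives the insert and a bovine growth hormone polyadenylation signal terminates the transcript.

The plasmid is maintained in E. coli as a high-copy construct under ampicillin selection. It also carries a neomycin resistance marker that allows G418 selection of stably transfected mammalian cells. No feature table is provided, so other elements cannot be confirmed from the record. Repository sequencing found a deletion of serine 1043 relative to TSC1 reference sequences for isoforms 3 and 4, which users should consider when interpreting results. The associated work concerns regulation of TSC2 by AKT-mediated phosphorylation and membrane partitioning, so the construct is suited to expressing tagged TSC1 in cultured mammalian cells for studies of the TSC1/TSC2 complex and its signalling.
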