>Addgene plasmid #12133 | pcDNA3.1 myc TSC1 | addgene partial sequence | sequence record 18695 | T7 5'-TAATACGACTCACTATAGGG-3'
AGAACTCGAGCGGCCGCCACTGTGCTGGATATCTGCAGAATTCCACCACACTGGACTAGTGGATCCGAGC
TCGGTACCATGGCCCAACAAGCAAATGTCGGGGAGCTTCTTGCCATGCTGGACTCCCCCATGCTGGGTGT
GCGGGACGACGTGACAGCTGTCTTTAAAGAGAACCTCAATTCTGACCGTGGCCCTATGCTTGTAAACACC
TTGGTGGATTATTACCTGGAAACCAGCTCTCAGCCGGCATTGCACATCCTGACCACCTTGCAAGAGCCAC
ATGACAAGCACCTCTTGGACAGGATTAACGAATATGTGGGCAAAGCCGCCACTCGTTTATCCATCCTCTC
GTTACTGGGTCATGTCATAAGACTGCAGCCATCTTGGAAGCATAAGCTCTCTCAAGCACCTCTTTTGCCT
TCTTTACTAAAATGTCTCAAGATGGACACTGACGTCGTTGTCCTCACAACAGGCGTCTTGGTGTTGATAA
CCATGCTACCAATGATTCCACAGTCTGGGAAACAGCATCTTCTTGATTTCTTTGACATTTTTG
