>Addgene plasmid #12133 | pcDNA3.1 myc TSC1 | addgene partial sequence | sequence record 81287 | BGH-rev 5'-TAGAAGGCACAGTCGAGG-3'
CGTTTAACTCAATGATGATGATGATGATGGTCGACGGCGCTATTCAGATCCTCTTCTGAGATGAGTTTTT
GTTCGGGCCCAAGCTTGGTACCGCTGTGTTCATGATGAGTCTCATTGTAGTCCATGATATGTAGCTGTCC
AACACTGTCCGGGGTCGGGGGAGACGGGTGAGGGCCATCTAGGTTCAGGGGAATCTTGGCTTCCACACCC
AAGTCTTTGCCCAGTTCTGTCTTTAGGCTCTCAGAAAGGCTACTGGTCATGCCGTCCTCATCACACTGGC
TCTCGCTCTTATTACGAAATAACTCTCGAGCCTTCATACCCAGGAAGCTTTTTGAACTGGGAAGTGAGCC
CACAGTGGTGGGGATGCTGGCAGACGCTTCTCCCATAGTCGTCTCCCACCGACTGCTGAATGGGCCTGCC
CTCTGGTGTGGGGGTTTCTCTGGGGTAGAAAGCTCGCTGCTGCTGCTGCTGCCTCCACCACCTCTGCTTC
CACTACTGCCCCGGGCGCTGCTGGGCCTGGGGGTCTTGGTCTCACCGTTGTGGCCAGATGCCTCTTCATT
GTGCCCTACCATGGAATCTGAGCACCCGTCATTACAACAGTCAAGCCTTTCTTCTGCTGCTTCAGCTGCT
TCTGCTTTTTCTTCTTCAAGTTTTTTCAGGAGGCCATCTTTCTCCAACCTGCCATATAAATCTAAGATCT
CCAATTCAAACACCTGGGTTATCCTTTTCTGAGCCTCATACCTGCTCTCTGCGGCCTGCAGCTGTCCTCT
TGCCTGGAGTTTGACATCCTCTAGATATTTCTTCTGTTCCAAAAGAAGGTGGTCTTTCTTGGCCAGGTGA
GATTCCAGTTCCAAAATCCGTTTTTGGGAGGTATCAAGCCTCTGAGTCTGCTGGAGAACATGGCTTCTGT
TTTTTTCTAGCTCTTTCCGATAGGCGGCTTTCATCATTTCTACTTCCTTTGTGGTATCTGA
