LOCUS       Exported 9017 bp ds-DNA circular SYN 12-MAY-2021
DEFINITION  synthetic circular DNA
ACCESSION   .
VERSION     .
KEYWORDS    pcDNA3.1 myc TSC1
SOURCE      synthetic DNA construct
  ORGANISM  synthetic DNA construct
REFERENCE   1 (bases 1 to 9017)
  AUTHORS   Cai SL, Tee AR, Short JD, Bergeron JM, Kim J, Shen J, Guo R, Johnson
            CL, Kiguchi K, Walker CL
  TITLE     Activity of TSC2 is inhibited by AKT-mediated phosphorylation and
            membrane partitioning.
  JOURNAL   J Cell Biol. 2006 Apr 24. 173(2):279-89.
  PUBMED    16636147
REFERENCE   2 (bases 1 to 9017)
  AUTHORS   .
  TITLE     Direct Submission
  JOURNAL   Exported May 12, 2021 from SnapGene Server 1.1.58
            http://www.snapgene.com
FEATURES             Location/Qualifiers
     source          1..9017
                     /organism="synthetic DNA construct"
                     /mol_type="other DNA"
     primer_bind     complement(44..63)
                     /label=pRS-marker
                     /note="pRS vectors, use to sequence yeast selectable
                     marker"
     enhancer        235..614
                     /label=CMV enhancer
                     /note="human cytomegalovirus immediate early enhancer"
     promoter        615..818
                     /label=CMV promoter
                     /note="human cytomegalovirus (CMV) immediate early
                     promoter"
     primer_bind     769..789
                     /label=CMV-F
                     /note="Human CMV immediate early promoter, forward primer"
     primer_bind     863..882
                     /label=T7
                     /note="T7 promoter, forward primer"
     promoter        863..881
                     /label=T7 promoter
                     /note="promoter for bacteriophage T7 RNA polymerase"
     CDS             4502..4531
                     /codon_start=1
                     /product="Myc (human c-Myc proto-oncogene) epitope tag"
                     /label=Myc
                     /translation="EQKLISEEDL"
     CDS             4547..4564
                     /codon_start=1
                     /product="6xHis affinity tag"
                     /label=6xHis
                     /translation="HHHHHH"
     primer_bind     complement(4608..4625)
                     /label=BGH-rev
                     /note="Bovine growth hormone terminator, reverse primer.
                     Also called BGH reverse"
     polyA_signal    4614..4838
                     /label=bGH poly(A) signal
                     /note="bovine growth hormone polyadenylation signal"
     rep_origin      4884..5312
                     /direction=RIGHT
                     /label=f1 ori
                     /note="f1 bacteriophage origin of replication; arrow
                     indicates direction of (+) strand synthesis"
     primer_bind     complement(4971..4990)
                     /label=F1ori-R
                     /note="F1 origin, reverse primer"
     primer_bind     5181..5202
                     /label=F1ori-F
                     /note="F1 origin, forward primer"
     primer_bind     complement(5321..5341)
                     /label=pBABE 3'
                     /note="SV40 enhancer, reverse primer for pBABE vectors"
     promoter        5326..5655
                     /label=SV40 promoter
                     /note="SV40 enhancer and early promoter"
     rep_origin      5506..5641
                     /label=SV40 ori
                     /note="SV40 origin of replication"
     primer_bind     5568..5587
                     /label=SV40pro-F
                     /note="SV40 promoter/origin, forward primer"
     CDS             5722..6516
                     /codon_start=1
                     /gene="aph(3')-II (or nptII)"
                     /product="aminoglycoside phosphotransferase from Tn5"
                     /label=NeoR/KanR
                     /note="confers resistance to neomycin, kanamycin, and G418
                     (Geneticin(R))"
                     /translation="MIEQDGLHAGSPAAWVERLFGYDWAQQTIGCSDAAVFRLSAQGRP
                     VLFVKTDLSGALNELQDEAARLSWLATTGVPCAAVLDVVTEAGRDWLLLGEVPGQDLLS
                     SHLAPAEKVSIMADAMRRLHTLDPATCPFDHQAKHRIERARTRMEAGLVDQDDLDEEHQ
                     GLAPAELFARLKARMPDGEDLVVTHGDACLPNIMVENGRFSGFIDCGRLGVADRYQDIA
                     LATRDIAEELGGEWADRFLVLYGIAAPDSQRIAFYRLLDEFF"
     primer_bind     complement(5776..5795)
                     /label=Neo-R
                     /note="Neomycin resistance gene, reverse primer"
     primer_bind     6386..6405
                     /label=Neo-F
                     /note="Neomycin resistance gene, forward primer"
     polyA_signal    6690..6811
                     /label=SV40 poly(A) signal
                     /note="SV40 polyadenylation signal"
     primer_bind     complement(6727..6746)
                     /label=SV40pA-R
                     /note="SV40 polyA, reverse primer"
     primer_bind     6781..6800
                     /label=EBV-rev
                     /note="SV40 polyA terminator, reverse primer"
     primer_bind     complement(6860..6876)
                     /label=M13 rev
                     /note="common sequencing primer, one of multiple similar
                     variants"
     primer_bind     complement(6860..6876)
                     /label=M13 Reverse
                     /note="In lacZ gene. Also called M13-rev"
     primer_bind     complement(6873..6895)
                     /label=M13/pUC Reverse
                     /note="In lacZ gene"
     protein_bind    6884..6900
                     /label=lac operator
                     /bound_moiety="lac repressor encoded by lacI"
                     /note="The lac repressor binds to the lac operator to
                     inhibit transcription in E. coli. This inhibition can be
                     relieved by adding lactose or
                     isopropyl-beta-D-thiogalactopyranoside (IPTG)."
     promoter        complement(6908..6938)
                     /label=lac promoter
                     /note="promoter for the E. coli lac operon"
     protein_bind    6953..6974
                     /label=CAP binding site
                     /bound_moiety="E. coli catabolite activator protein"
                     /note="CAP binding activates transcription in the presence
                     of cAMP."
     primer_bind     complement(7091..7108)
                     /label=L4440
                     /note="L4440 vector, forward primer"
     rep_origin      complement(7262..7850)
                     /direction=LEFT
                     /label=ori
                     /note="high-copy-number ColE1/pMB1/pBR322/pUC origin of
                     replication"
     primer_bind     complement(7342..7361)
                     /label=pBR322ori-F
                     /note="pBR322 origin, forward primer"
     CDS             complement(8021..8881)
                     /codon_start=1
                     /gene="bla"
                     /product="beta-lactamase"
                     /label=AmpR
                     /note="confers resistance to ampicillin, carbenicillin, and
                     related antibiotics"
                     /translation="MSIQHFRVALIPFFAAFCLPVFAHPETLVKVKDAEDQLGARVGYI
                     ELDLNSGKILESFRPEERFPMMSTFKVLLCGAVLSRIDAGQEQLGRRIHYSQNDLVEYS
                     PVTEKHLTDGMTVRELCSAAITMSDNTAANLLLTTIGGPKELTAFLHNMGDHVTRLDRW
                     EPELNEAIPNDERDTTMPVAMATTLRKLLTGELLTLASRQQLIDWMEADKVAGPLLRSA
                     LPAGWFIADKSGAGERGSRGIIAALGPDGKPSRIVVIYTTGSQATMDERNRQIAEIGAS
                     LIKHW"
     primer_bind     8644..8663
                     /label=Amp-R
                     /note="Ampicillin resistance gene, reverse primer"
     promoter        complement(8882..8986)
                     /gene="bla"
                     /label=AmpR promoter
ORIGIN
        1 gacggatcgg gagatctccc gatcccctat ggtgcactct cagtacaatc tgctctgatg
       61 ccgcatagtt aagccagtat ctgctccctg cttgtgtgtt ggaggtcgct gagtagtgcg
      121 cgagcaaaat ttaagctaca acaaggcaag gcttgaccga caattgcatg aagaatctgc
      181 ttagggttag gcgttttgcg ctgcttcgcg atgtacgggc cagatatacg cgttgacatt
      241 gattattgac tagttattaa tagtaatcaa ttacggggtc attagttcat agcccatata
      301 tggagttccg cgttacataa cttacggtaa atggcccgcc tggctgaccg cccaacgacc
      361 cccgcccatt gacgtcaata atgacgtatg ttcccatagt aacgccaata gggactttcc
      421 attgacgtca atgggtggag tatttacggt aaactgccca cttggcagta catcaagtgt
      481 atcatatgcc aagtacgccc cctattgacg tcaatgacgg taaatggccc gcctggcatt
      541 atgcccagta catgacctta tgggactttc ctacttggca gtacatctac gtattagtca
      601 tcgctattac catggtgatg cggttttggc agtacatcaa tgggcgtgga tagcggtttg
      661 actcacgggg atttccaagt ctccacccca ttgacgtcaa tgggagtttg ttttggcacc
      721 aaaatcaacg ggactttcca aaatgtcgta acaactccgc cccattgacg caaatgggcg
      781 gtaggcgtgt acggtgggag gtctatataa gcagagctct ctggctaact agagaaccca
      841 ctgcttactg gcttatcgaa attaatacga ctcactatag ggagacccaa gctggctagc
      901 gtttaaacgg gccctctaga ctcgagcggc cgccactgtg ctggatatct gcagaattcc
      961 accacactgg actagtggat ccgagctcgg taccatggcc caacaagcaa atgtcgggga
     1021 gcttcttgcc atgctggact cccccatgct gggtgtgcgg gacgacgtga cagctgtctt
     1081 taaagagaac ctcaattctg accgtggccc tatgcttgta aacaccttgg tggattatta
     1141 cctggaaacc agctctcagc cggcattgca catcctgacc accttgcaag agccacatga
     1201 caagcacctc ttggacagga ttaacgaata tgtgggcaaa gccgccactc gtttatccat
     1261 cctctcgtta ctgggtcatg tcataagact gcagccatct tggaagcata agctctctca
     1321 agcacctctt ttgccttctt tactaaaatg tctcaagatg gacactgacg tcgttgtcct
     1381 cacaacaggc gtcttggtgt tgataaccat gctaccaatg attccacagt ctgggaaaca
     1441 gcatcttctt gatttctttg acatttttgg ccgtctgtca tcatggtgcc tgaagaaacc
     1501 aggccacgtg gcggaagtct atctcgtcca tctccatgcc agtgtgtacg cactctttca
     1561 tcgcctttat ggaatgtacc cttgcaactt cgtctccttt ttgcgttctc attacagtat
     1621 gaaagaaaac ctggagactt ttgaagaagt ggtcaagcca atgatggagc atgtgcgaat
     1681 tcatccggaa ttagtgactg gatccaagga ccatgaactg gaccctcgaa ggtggaagag
     1741 attagaaact catgatgttg tgatcgagtg tgccaaaatc tctctggatc ccacagaagc
     1801 ctcatatgaa gatggctatt ctgtgtctca ccaaatctca gcccgctttc ctcatcgttc
     1861 agccgatgtc accaccagcc cttatgctga cacacagaat agctatgggt gtgctacttc
     1921 taccccttac tccacgtctc ggctgatgtt gttaaatatg ccagggcagc tacctcagac
     1981 tctgagttcc ccatcgacac ggctgataac tgaaccacca caagctactc tttggagccc
     2041 atctatggtt tgtggtatga ccactcctcc aacttctcct ggaaatgtcc cacctgatct
     2101 gtcacaccct tacagtaaag tctttggtac aactgcaggt ggaaaaggaa ctcctctggg
     2161 aaccccagca acctctcctc ctccagcccc actctgtcat tcggatgact acgtgcacat
     2221 ttcactcccc caggccacag tcacaccccc caggaaggaa gagagaatgg attctgcaag
     2281 accatgtcta cacagacaac accatcttct gaatgacaga ggatcagaag agccacctgg
     2341 cagcaaaggt tctgtcactc taagtgatct tccagggttt ttaggtgatc tggcctctga
     2401 agaagatagt attgaaaaag ataaagaaga agctgcaata tctagagaac tttctgagat
     2461 caccacagca gaggcagagc ctgtggttcc tcgaggaggc tttgactctc ccttttaccg
     2521 agacagtctc ccaggttctc agcggaagac ccactcggca gcctccagtt ctcagggcgc
     2581 cagcgtgaac cctgagcctt tacactcctc cctggacaag cttgggcctg acacaccaaa
     2641 gcaagccttt actcccatag acctgccctg cggcagtgct gatgaaagcc ctgcgggaga
     2701 cagggaatgc cagacttctt tggagaccag tatcttcact cccagtcctt gtaaaattcc
     2761 acctccgacg agagtgggct ttggaagcgg gcagcctccc ccgtatgatc atctttttga
     2821 ggtggcattg ccaaagacag cccatcattt tgtcatcagg aagactgagg agctgttaaa
     2881 gaaagcaaaa ggaaacacag aggaagatgg tgtgccctct acctccccaa tggaagtgct
     2941 ggacagactg atacagcagg gagcagacgc gcacagcaag gagctgaaca agttgccttt
     3001 acccagcaag tctgtcgact ggacccactt tggaggctct cctccttcag atgagatccg
     3061 caccctccga gaccagttgc ttttactgca caaccagtta ctctatgagc gttttaagag
     3121 gcagcagcat gccctccgga acaggcggct cctccgcaag gtgatcaaag cagcagctct
     3181 ggaggaacat aatgctgcca tgaaagatca gttgaagtta caagagaagg acatccagat
     3241 gtggaaggtt agtctgcaga aagaacaagc tagatacaat cagctccagg agcagcgtga
     3301 cactatggta accaagctcc acagccagat cagacagctg cagcatgacc gagaggaatt
     3361 ctacaaccag agccaggaat tacagacgaa gctggaggac tgcaggaaca tgattgcgga
     3421 gctgcggata gaactgaaga aggccaacaa caaggtgtgt cacactgagc tgctgctcag
     3481 tcaggtttcc caaaagctct caaacagtga gtcggtccag cagcagatgg agttcttgaa
     3541 caggcagctg ttggttcttg gggaggtcaa cgagctctat ttggaacaac tgcagaacaa
     3601 gcactcagat accacaaagg aagtagaaat gatgaaagcc gcctatcgga aagagctaga
     3661 aaaaaacaga agccatgttc tccagcagac tcagaggctt gatacctccc aaaaacggat
     3721 tttggaactg gaatctcacc tggccaagaa agaccacctt cttttggaac agaagaaata
     3781 tctagaggat gtcaaactcc aggcaagagg acagctgcag gccgcagaga gcaggtatga
     3841 ggctcagaaa aggataaccc aggtgtttga attggagatc ttagatttat atggcaggtt
     3901 ggagaaagat ggcctcctga aaaaacttga agaagaaaaa gcagaagcag ctgaagcagc
     3961 agaagaaagg cttgactgtt gtaatgacgg gtgctcagat tccatggtag ggcacaatga
     4021 agaggcatct ggccacaacg gtgagaccaa gacccccagg cccagcagcg cccggggcag
     4081 tagtggaagc agaggtggtg gaggcagcag cagcagcagc gagctttcta ccccagagaa
     4141 acccccacac cagagggcag gcccattcag cagtcggtgg gagacgacta tgggagaagc
     4201 gtctgccagc atccccacca ctgtgggctc acttcccagt tcaaaaagct tcctgggtat
     4261 gaaggctcga gagttatttc gtaataagag cgagagccag tgtgatgagg acggcatgac
     4321 cagtagcctt tctgagagcc taaagacaga actgggcaaa gacttgggtg tggaagccaa
     4381 gattcccctg aacctagatg gccctcaccc gtctcccccg accccggaca gtgttggaca
     4441 gctacatatc atggactaca atgagactca tcatgaacac agcggtacca agcttgggcc
     4501 cgaacaaaaa ctcatctcag aagaggatct gaatagcgcc gtcgaccatc atcatcatca
     4561 tcattgagtt taaacggtct ccagcttaag tttaaaccgc tgatcagcct cgactgtgcc
     4621 ttctagttgc cagccatctg ttgtttgccc ctcccccgtg ccttccttga ccctggaagg
     4681 tgccactccc actgtccttt cctaataaaa tgaggaaatt gcatcgcatt gtctgagtag
     4741 gtgtcattct attctggggg gtggggtggg gcaggacagc aagggggagg attgggaaga
     4801 caatagcagg catgctgggg atgcggtggg ctctatggct tctgaggcgg aaagaaccag
     4861 ctggggctct agggggtatc cccnnnnnnn nnnnnnnnnn nnnnnnnnnn nnnnnnnnnn
     4921 nnnnnnnnnn nnnnnnnnnn nnnnnnnnnn nnnnnnnnnn nnnnnnnnnn nnnnnnnnnn
     4981 nnnnnnnnnn nnnnnnnnnn nnnnnnncnn nnnnnnnnnn nnnnnnnnnn nnnnnnnnnn
     5041 nnnnnnnnnn nnnnnnnnnn nnnnnnnnnn nnnnnnnnnn nnnnnnnnnn nnnnnnnnna
     5101 nnnnnnnnnn nnnnnnnnnn nnnnnnnnnn nnnnnnnnnn nnnnnnnnnc ctttgacgtt
     5161 ggagtccacg ttctttaata gtggactctt gttccaaact ggaacaacac tcaaccctat
     5221 ctcggtctat tcttttgatt tataagggat tttgccgatt tcggcctatt ggttaaaaaa
     5281 tgagctgatt taacaaaaat ttaacgcgaa ttaattctgt ggaatgtgtg tcagttaggg
     5341 tgtggaaagt ccccaggctc cccagcaggc agaagtatgc aaagcatgca tctcaattag
     5401 tcagcaacca ggtgtggaaa gtccccaggc tccccagcag gcagaagtat gcaaagcatg
     5461 catctcaatt agtcagcaac catagtcccg cccctaactc cgcccatccc gcccctaact
     5521 ccgcccagtt ccgcccattc tccgccccat ggctgactaa ttttttttat ttatgcagag
     5581 gccgaggccg cctctgcctc tgagctattc cagaagtagt gaggaggctt ttttggaggc
     5641 ctaggctttt gcaaaaagct cccgggagct tgtatatcca ttttcggatc tgatcaagag
     5701 acaggatgag gatcgtttcg catgattgaa caagatggat tgcacgcagg ttctccggcc
     5761 gcttgggtgg agaggctatt cggctatgac tgggcacaac agacaatcgg ctgctctgat
     5821 gccgccgtgt tccggctgtc agcgcagggg cgcccggttc tttttgtcaa gaccgacctg
     5881 tccggtgccc tgaatgaact gcaggacgag gcagcgcggc tatcgtggct ggccacgacg
     5941 ggcgttcctt gcgcagctgt gctcgacgtt gtcactgaag cgggaaggga ctggctgcta
     6001 ttgggcgaag tgccggggca ggatctcctg tcatctcacc ttgctcctgc cgagaaagta
     6061 tccatcatgg ctgatgcaat gcggcggctg catacgcttg atccggctac ctgcccattc
     6121 gaccaccaag cgaaacatcg catcgagcga gcacgtactc ggatggaagc cggtcttgtc
     6181 gatcaggatg atctggacga agagcatcag gggctcgcgc cagccgaact gttcgccagg
     6241 ctcaaggcgc gcatgcccga cggcgaggat ctcgtcgtga cccatggcga tgcctgcttg
     6301 ccgaatatca tggtggaaaa tggccgcttt tctggattca tcgactgtgg ccggctgggt
     6361 gtggcggacc gctatcagga catagcgttg gctacccgtg atattgctga agagcttggc
     6421 ggcgaatggg ctgaccgctt cctcgtgctt tacggtatcg ccgctcccga ttcgcagcgc
     6481 atcgccttct atcgccttct tgacgagttc ttctgagcgg gactctgggg ttcgaaatga
     6541 ccgaccaagc gacgcccaac ctgccatcac gagatttcga ttccaccgcc gccttctatg
     6601 aaaggttggg cttcggaatc gttttccggg acgccggctg gatgatcctc cagcgcgggg
     6661 atctcatgct ggagttcttc gcccacccca acttgtttat tgcagcttat aatggttaca
     6721 aataaagcaa tagcatcaca aatttcacaa ataaagcatt tttttcactg cattctagtt
     6781 gtggtttgtc caaactcatc aatgtatctt atcatgtctg tataccgtcg acctctagct
     6841 agagcttggc gtaatcatgg tcatagctgt ttcctgtgtg aaattgttat ccgctcacaa
     6901 ttccacacaa catacgagcc ggaagcataa agtgtaaagc ctggggtgcc taatgagtga
     6961 gctaactcac attaattgcg ttgcgctcac tgcccgcttt ccagtcggga aacctgtcgt
     7021 gccagctgca ttaatgaatc ggccaacgcg cggggagagg cggtttgcgt attgggcgct
     7081 cttccgcttc ctcgctcact gactcgctgc gctcggtcgt tcggctgcgg cgagcggtat
     7141 cagctcactc aaaggcggta atacggttat ccacagaatc aggggataac gcaggaaaga
     7201 acatgtgagc aaaaggccag caaaaggcca ggaaccgtaa aaaggccgcg ttgctggcgt
     7261 ttttccatag gctccgcccc cctgacgagc atcacaaaaa tcgacgctca agtcagaggt
     7321 ggcgaaaccc gacaggacta taaagatacc aggcgtttcc ccctggaagc tccctcgtgc
     7381 gctctcctgt tccgaccctg ccgcttaccg gatacctgtc cgcctttctc ccttcgggaa
     7441 gcgtggcgct ttctcatagc tcacgctgta ggtatctcag ttcggtgtag gtcgttcgct
     7501 ccaagctggg ctgtgtgcac gaaccccccg ttcagcccga ccgctgcgcc ttatccggta
     7561 actatcgtct tgagtccaac ccggtaagac acgacttatc gccactggca gcagccactg
     7621 gtaacaggat tagcagagcg aggtatgtag gcggtgctac agagttcttg aagtggtggc
     7681 ctaactacgg ctacactaga agaacagtat ttggtatctg cgctctgctg aagccagtta
     7741 ccttcggaaa aagagttggt agctcttgat ccggcaaaca aaccaccgct ggtagcggtg
     7801 gtttttttgt ttgcaagcag cagattacgc gcagaaaaaa aggatctcaa gaagatcctt
     7861 tgatcttttc tacggggtct gacgctcagt ggaacgaaaa ctcacgttaa gggattttgg
     7921 tcatgagatt atcaaaaagg atcttcacct agatcctttt aaattaaaaa tgaagtttta
     7981 aatcaatcta aagtatatat gagtaaactt ggtctgacag ttaccaatgc ttaatcagtg
     8041 aggcacctat ctcagcgatc tgtctatttc gttcatccat agttgcctga ctccccgtcg
     8101 tgtagataac tacgatacgg gagggcttac catctggccc cagtgctgca atgataccgc
     8161 gagacccacg ctcaccggct ccagatttat cagcaataaa ccagccagcc ggaagggccg
     8221 agcgcagaag tggtcctgca actttatccg cctccatcca gtctattaat tgttgccggg
     8281 aagctagagt aagtagttcg ccagttaata gtttgcgcaa cgttgttgcc attgctacag
     8341 gcatcgtggt gtcacgctcg tcgtttggta tggcttcatt cagctccggt tcccaacgat
     8401 caaggcgagt tacatgatcc cccatgttgt gcaaaaaagc ggttagctcc ttcggtcctc
     8461 cgatcgttgt cagaagtaag ttggccgcag tgttatcact catggttatg gcagcactgc
     8521 ataattctct tactgtcatg ccatccgtaa gatgcttttc tgtgactggt gagtactcaa
     8581 ccaagtcatt ctgagaatag tgtatgcggc gaccgagttg ctcttgcccg gcgtcaatac
     8641 gggataatac cgcgccacat agcagaactt taaaagtgct catcattgga aaacgttctt
     8701 cggggcgaaa actctcaagg atcttaccgc tgttgagatc cagttcgatg taacccactc
     8761 gtgcacccaa ctgatcttca gcatctttta ctttcaccag cgtttctggg tgagcaaaaa
     8821 caggaaggca aaatgccgca aaaaagggaa taagggcgac acggaaatgt tgaatactca
     8881 tactcttcct ttttcaatat tattgaagca tttatcaggg ttattgtctc atgagcggat
     8941 acatatttga atgtatttag aaaaataaac aaataggggt tccgcgcaca tttccccgaa
     9001 aagtgccacc tgacgtc
//
